Addgene plasmid #208137: AiP1349 - pAAV-AiE2E120m-minBGpromoter-SYFP2-WPRE3-bGHpA
Purpose: Direct-expressing SYFP2 in astrocytes AAV Virus
Depositing lab: Allen Institute for Brain Science & Bosiljka Tasic. Depositing organization: Allen Institute. Publication: A suite of enhancer AAVs and transgenic mouse lines for genetic access to cortical cell types. Ben-Simon Y, Hooper M, Narayan S, Daigle TL, Dwivedi D, Way SW, Oster A, Stafford DA, Mich JK, Taormina MJ, Martinez RA, Opitz-Araya X, Roth JR, Alexander JR, Allen S, Amster A, Arbuckle J, Ayala A, Baker PM, Bakken TE, Barcelli T, Barta S, Bendrick J, Bertagnolli D, Bielstein C, Bishwakarma P, Bowlus J, Boyer G, Brouner K, Casian B, Casper T, Chakka AB, Chakrabarty R, Chance RK, Chavan S, Clark M, Colbert K, Collman F, Daniel S, Departee M, DiValentin P, Donadio N, Dotson N, Egdorf T, Fliss T, Gabitto M, Garcia J, Gary A, Gasperini M, Gloe J, Goldy J, Gore BB, Graybuck L, Greisman N, Haeseleer F, Halterman C, Haradon Z, Hastings SD, Helback O, Ho W, Hockemeyer D, Huang C, Huff S, Hunker A, Johansen N, Jones D, Juneau Z, Kalmbach B, Kannan M, Khem S, Kussick E, Kutsal R, Larsen R, Lee C, Lee AY, Leibly M, Lenz GH, Li S, Liang E, Lusk N, Madigan Z, Malloy J, Malone J, McCue R, Melchor J, Mollenkopf T, Moosman S, Morin E, Newman D, Ng L, Ngo K, Omstead V, Otto S, Oyama A, Pena N, Pham T, Phillips E, Pom CA, Potekhina L, Ransford S, Ray PL, Rette D, Reynoldson C, Rimorin C, Rocha D, Ruiz A, Sanchez REA, Sawyer L, Sedeno-Cortes A, Sevigny JP, Shapovalova N, Shepard N, Shulga L, Sigler AR, Siverts L, Soliman S, Somasundaram S, Staats B, Stewart K, Szelenyi E, Tieu M, Trader C, Tran A, van Velthoven CTJ, Walker M, Wang Y, Weed N, Wirthlin M, Wood T, Wynalda B, Yao Z, Zhou T, Ariza J, Dee N, Reding M, Ronellenfitch K, Mufti S, Sunkin SM, Smith KA, Esposito L, Waters J, Thyagarajan B, Yao S, Lein ES, Zeng H, Levi BP, Ngai J, Ting JT, Tasic B. Cell. 2025 May 16:S0092-8674(25)00513-6. doi: 10.1016/j.cell.2025.05.002. PubMed 40403729.
Backbone
  Vector backbone: rAAV
  Backbone manufacturer: Allen Institute for Brain Science
  Vector type: AAV
Growth in bacteria
  Bacterial resistance: Ampicillin, 100 μg/mL
  Growth temperature: 37°C
  Growth strain: NEB Stable
  Copy number: High Copy
Gene/Insert
  Gene/Insert name: SYFP2
  Species: Synthetic
  Insert size (bp): 720
  Mutation: NA
  Promoter: Beta Globin minimal promoter
  Cloning method: Restriction Enzyme; 5′ cloning site Unknown (unknown if destroyed)
Terms and licenses: Academic/Nonprofit Terms; Industry Terms: Not Available to Industry
Depositor comments: Funded by the Brain Initiative. Please visit https://doi.org/10.1101/2023.09.20.558718 for bioRxiv preprint.
How to cite: AiP1349 - pAAV-AiE2E120m-minBGpromoter-SYFP2-WPRE3-bGHpA was a gift from Allen Institute for Brain Science & Bosiljka Tasic (Addgene plasmid # 208137 ; http://n2t.net/addgene:208137 ; RRID:Addgene_208137)
