[The description below was written by a language model from this plasmid's Addgene catalogue record and pLannotate feature annotations shown in this document.]
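Description:
AiP1349 - pAAV-AiE2E120m-minBGpromoter-SYFP2-WPRE3-bGHpA is a recombinant AAV transfer plasmid of about 6 kb, built on an rAAV backbone for packaging an enhancer-driven fluorescent reporter into adeno-associated virus. In bacteria it is maintained through a high-copy ColE1/pUC-type origin and selected with ampicillin via the β-lactamase gene and its own promoter. An f1 phage origin and small remnants of pBR322 bom and rop sequences are also present in the backbone. The expression cassette is flanked by AAV2 inverted terminal repeats, which provide the signals for replication and encapsidation of the viral genome. The annotation detects the right-hand ITR in full but only short fragments of the left one. This may simply reflect how hard these repeats are to sequence and annotate, and the recombination-reducing growth strain listed suits their tendency to be unstable.

The payload is SYFP2, a rapidly maturing monomeric yellow fluorescent protein derived from Aequorea victoria. According to the record, it is expressed from a minimal beta-globin promoter, and the construct name places an enhancer element, AiE2E120m, upstream of that promoter. Neither the enhancer nor the promoter is picked out in the feature table, but the roughly 1.9 kb unannotated stretch between the left ITR and the SYFP2 coding sequence is where they would lie. A minimal promoter has little activity by itself, so the enhancer is expected to determine cell-type specificity, stated here as astrocytes. Downstream, a shortened woodchuck posttranscriptional element (WPRE3, annotated as two WPRE fragments) boosts transcript expression, and a bovine growth hormone polyadenylation signal terminates the message. The construct directly labels astrocytes with yellow fluorescence after viral delivery and belongs to a collection of enhancer AAVs for genetic access to brain cell types.
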