Features (pLannotate 1.2.2; 14 found; start..end, strand, type, name):
     12..39      +  repeat_region  AAV2 ITR (fragment): inverted terminal repeat of adeno-associated virus serotype 2 inverted
     68..95      +  repeat_region  AAV2 ITR (fragment): inverted terminal repeat of adeno-associated virus serotype 2 inverted
   1987..2703    +  CDS            SYFP2: SYFP2 is a basic (constitutively fluorescent) yellow fluorescent protein published in 2006, derived from Aequorea victoria. It is reported to be a very rapidly-maturing monomer with moderate acid sensitivity.
   2743..2900    +  misc_feature   WPRE (fragment): woodchuck hepatitis virus posttranscriptional regulatory element
   2906..2986    +  misc_feature   WPRE (fragment): woodchuck hepatitis virus posttranscriptional regulatory element
   3003..3114    +  polyA_signal   bGH poly(A) signal: bovine growth hormone polyadenylation signal
   3232..3372    +  repeat_region  AAV2 ITR: inverted terminal repeat of adeno-associated virus serotype 2 inverted
   3377..3428    -  misc_feature   bom (fragment): basis of mobility region from pBR322
   3447..3902    +  rep_origin     f1 ori (sequence partly withheld): f1 bacteriophage origin of replication; arrow indicates direction of (+) strand synthesis
   3903..3952    -  misc_feature   bom (fragment): basis of mobility region from pBR322
   4054..4089    -  CDS            rop (fragment): Rop protein, which maintains plasmids at low copy number; rop
   4184..4288    +  promoter       AmpR promoter: bla
   4289..5149    +  CDS            AmpR: β-lactamase; bla; confers resistance to ampicillin, carbenicillin, and related antibiotics
   5320..5908    +  rep_origin     ori: high-copy-number ColE1/pMB1/pBR322/pUC origin of replication
>Addgene plasmid #208137 | AiP1349 - pAAV-AiE2E120m-minBGpromoter-SYFP2-WPRE3-bGHpA | addgene full sequence | sequence record 410557 | Addgene NGS Result
CCTGCAGGCAGCTGCGCGCTCGCTCGCTCACTGAGGCCGCCCGGGCGTCGGGCGACCTTTGGTCGCCCGG
CCTCAGTGAGCGAGCGAGCGCGCAGAGAGGGAGTGGCCAACTCCATCACTAGGGGTTCCTGCGGCCGCAC
GCGTCTTGTTCTTGTTTTGAGGCAGGGTATTTTATAGGCATAGACTTTGCCATGTAAGCCAAGCTAAGTA
TCCCTGGACCTTCAAGTGATCTGCCTGCCTCTGCCTCCTCCACCATCATGAAGCTCACCATTGTCACAGC
AGTTTTTTACCTGGATGCTGGGGAATCTGAACTCAGGTTGTCACATTTGCAAGGCTGGTACTTTACCAAC
TGAACTACCTCTTTGGCCCTACTTTTTTTGTTTTCTTGAGAATGTTCTAGAAAGCTCTCTGTTAGGTAAT
ATTTTTTTTCATTTGAAGTTCAATCTTCCCTTTCTGTTTCTAAGACTCTCAGAGAAAATTAAACATTTAT
TCTTCTATTAAGCTTGGACAAGTACTAAGATTAAAAAAAAAAAAAGCAAAATTAGCATTGCTTTTTCAAG
GCAAAAGCAAAGACAGTTCCTTTATTTAATAACCTTCACTCATACAAGAACCAAGCTCATTAGTCAAGTA
TTGGCCACAGAAAATGAAACTCTTAAGTCTCCATGAAATAATGTCTTTGGTCCTATTTAGCCGAGTGAAG
GATTTAGACACAAAGCAAACAGAAACTTGAAATCTGGTCTTCTCTTCTCTCCAGAATATTTGGTCTAAAG
TAGGTCAGACCCTGCTGCAACTAATCTTAACACTTCTTTTGATTCTTTCACTGGCTCTACTTAGAGGAGC
TTAGAGAGGGGAAAATTCATCCAATTAGTTAAAGAAAAACTGCAAATGAGAGAAAAGGCCTCCTGAATTG
TGGTGCGGGGTCTCTGTCTCCAGCGCCAATGAGTTCATCAACTTGAAAATGATTTTCAAAAGAATAGCTG
TCTATGAGGTAATCATTAATCCCCCGGATGCTTTAGTGGCTGCCCTGGCTGCCCTCAACCATCCATTCTC
TCTCCTGGAGTCTAAGAAGGATGCTGACACAGCTCTGGATGAAGCCAAGACCATGCCTCAAGAGAAGAAG
AGAAACCTAGAATGACCCTCAGTCCTTCAAGACAGCCATCGCTTCCCAAAAAAAGGCCCAGCAAGGGGTT
TCAAAACTCTAGAGTTCAGAAGAAAGTTGCCAGGAGGGGCCTGGATTTTGAAGGTGTGTAGAGGAAGGGA
GTCCACTGAAGGTGTTCATAGTCTACATTGGTGTGTGCACATAGCGTCTAAATCCAAGCCGTTGCTTTTC
CTTGGCCTCTCCCATGGATTCCCACCCGAACCACAGAGTGGGACCCTTGTTTCCAAGAGTACTTTCGCCA
AAAAAGTGCACAGCTTTTCACCACTTACGTGAAATGCTGCCAGCTAAATATCCTTCTGAATGATGTCTTT
GAGACTTCCCAGGCACTTAAGCTCCTTTCTAAACCATCACAGGCCAACAAAGTCTGTGAGGTTTTAAGGG
ATTTTTGCTGGTCCCGTGGCTTATTCTTTGACCACATCAAAATCCAAGGGATTGCTCCAGAAACTGTGGA
TACAGTTTCTTTTCTTGTTGCTATGACCAAAGCAACTAAAGAAGGATTTGTGTAGCTCACTGTTTGAGGG
TGTGATCCATCGCAAAGAGGGAAGGCGTGGGGACAGGTTCATGAGACAGCTATTCACACTGTATGAGAGG
CCCTGAAGCAGGGGAGAAATGCTGGTATGCTGGTGCTCACTTTTCTTTCTTTCTTTCTTTCTTTCTTTCT
TTTTTTTTTTTTTTTTTTTTTTTTGACACGGTCTTACTATGAAGCTCTGCTTGTCTTGGTTCTCCCAGAG
CTCGGGCTGGGCATAAAAGTCAGGGCAGAGCCATCTATTGCTTACATTTGCTTCTGGGATCCAGATCTTT
CGAAGCTAGCGCTACCGGTCGCCACCATGGTGAGCAAGGGCGAGGAGCTGTTCACCGGGGTGGTGCCCAT
CCTGGTCGAGCTGGACGGCGACGTAAACGGCCACAAGTTCAGCGTGTCCGGCGAGGGCGAGGGCGATGCC
ACCTACGGCAAGCTGACCCTGAAGCTGATCTGCACCACCGGCAAGCTGCCCGTGCCCTGGCCCACCCTCG
TGACCACCCTGGGCTACGGCGTGCAGTGCTTCGCCCGCTACCCCGACCACATGAAGCAGCACGACTTCTT
CAAGTCCGCCATGCCCGAAGGCTACGTCCAGGAGCGCACCATCTTCTTCAAGGACGACGGCAACTACAAG
ACCCGCGCCGAGGTGAAGTTCGAGGGCGACACCCTGGTGAACCGCATCGAGCTGAAGGGCATCGACTTCA
AGGAGGACGGCAACATCCTGGGGCACAAGCTGGAGTACAACTACAACAGCCACAACGTCTATATCACCGC
CGACAAGCAGAAGAACGGCATCAAGGCCAACTTCAAGATCCGCCACAACATCGAGGACGGCGGCGTGCAG
CTCGCCGACCACTACCAGCAGAACACCCCCATCGGCGACGGCCCCGTGCTGCTGCCCGACAACCACTACC
TGAGCTACCAGTCCAAGCTGAGCAAAGACCCCAACGAGAAGCGCGATCACATGGTCCTGCTGGAGTTCGT
GACCGCCGCCGGGATCACTCTCGGCATGGACGAGCTGTACAAGTAAGTCGACGGCGCGCCGCGGCCGCGA
ATTCGATATCATAATCAACCTCTGGATTACAAAATTTGTGAAAGATTGACTGGTATTCTTAACTATGTTG
CTCCTTTTACGCTATGTGGATACGCTGCTTTAATGCCTTTGTATCATGCTATTGCTTCCCGTATGGCTTT
CATTTTCTCCTCCTTGTATAAATCCTGGTTAGTTCTTGCCACGGCGGAACTCATCGCCGCCTGCCTTGCC
CGCTGCTGGACAGGGGCTCGGCTGTTGGGCACTGACAATTCCGTGGCTCGAGAGATCTTCGACTGTGCCT
TCTAGTTGCCAGCCATCTGTTGTTTGCCCCTCCCCCGTGCCTTCCTTGACCCTGGAAGGTGCCACTCCCA
CTGTCCTTTCCTAATAAAATGAGGAAATTGCATCGCATTGTCTGAGTAGGTGTCATTCTATTCTGGGGGG
TGGGGTGGGGCAGGACAGCAAGGGGGAGGATTGGGAAGACAATAGCAGGCATGAGATCTCACGTGCGGAC
CGAGCGGCCGCAGGAACCCCTAGTGATGGAGTTGGCCACTCCCTCTCTGCGCGCTCGCTCGCTCACTGAG
GCCGGGCGACCAAAGGTCGCCCGACGCCCGGGCTTTGCCCGGGCGGCCTCAGTGAGCGAGCGAGCGCGCA
GCTGCCTGCAGGGGCGCCTGATGCGGTATTTTCTCCTTACGCATCTGTGCGGTATTTCACACCGCATA
[95 nt withheld, positions 3429-3523]
T
[46 nt withheld, positions 3525-3570]
C
[141 nt withheld, positions 3572-3712]
CCTTTGACGTTGGAGTCCACGTTCTTT
[37 nt withheld, positions 3740-3776]
ACTCTATCTCGGGCTATTCTTTTGATTTATAAGGGATTTTGCCGATTTCGGTCTATTGGTTAAAAAATGA
GCTGATTTAACAAAAATTTAACGCGAATTTTAACAAAATATTAACGTTTACAATTTTATGGTGCACTCTC
AGTACAATCTGCTCTGATGCCGCATAGTTAAGCCAGCCCCGACACCCGCCAACACCCGCTGACGCGCCCT
GACGGGCTTGTCTGCTCCCGGCATCCGCTTACAGACAAGCTGTGACCGTCTCCGGGAGCTGCATGTGTCA
GAGGTTTTCACCGTCATCACCGAAACGCGCGAGACGAAAGGGCCTCGTGATACGCCTATTTTTATAGGTT
AATGTCATGATAATAATGGTTTCTTAGACGTCAGGTGGCACTTTTCGGGGAAATGTGCGCGGAACCCCTA
TTTGTTTATTTTTCTAAATACATTCAAATATGTATCCGCTCATGAGACAATAACCCTGATAAATGCTTCA
ATAATATTGAAAAAGGAAGAGTATGAGTATTCAACATTTCCGTGTCGCCCTTATTCCCTTTTTTGCGGCA
TTTTGCCTTCCTGTTTTTGCTCACCCAGAAACGCTGGTGAAAGTAAAAGATGCTGAAGATCAGTTGGGTG
CACGAGTGGGTTACATCGAACTGGATCTCAACAGCGGTAAGATCCTTGAGAGTTTTCGCCCCGAAGAACG
TTTTCCAATGATGAGCACTTTTAAAGTTCTGCTATGTGGCGCGGTATTATCCCGTATTGACGCCGGGCAA
GAGCAACTCGGTCGCCGCATACACTATTCTCAGAATGACTTGGTTGAGTACTCACCAGTCACAGAAAAGC
ATCTTACGGATGGCATGACAGTAAGAGAATTATGCAGTGCTGCCATAACCATGAGTGATAACACTGCGGC
CAACTTACTTCTGACAACGATCGGAGGACCGAAGGAGCTAACCGCTTTTTTGCACAACATGGGGGATCAT
GTAACTCGCCTTGATCGTTGGGAACCGGAGCTGAATGAAGCCATACCAAACGACGAGCGTGACACCACGA
TGCCTGTAGCAATGGCAACAACGTTGCGCAAACTATTAACTGGCGAACTACTTACTCTAGCTTCCCGGCA
ACAATTAATAGACTGGATGGAGGCGGATAAAGTTGCAGGACCACTTCTGCGCTCGGCCCTTCCGGCTGGC
TGGTTTATTGCTGATAAATCTGGAGCCGGTGAGCGTGGGTCTCGCGGTATCATTGCAGCACTGGGGCCAG
ATGGTAAGCCCTCCCGTATCGTAGTTATCTACACGACGGGGAGTCAGGCAACTATGGATGAACGAAATAG
ACAGATCGCTGAGATAGGTGCCTCACTGATTAAGCATTGGTAACTGTCAGACCAAGTTTACTCATATATA
CTTTAGATTGATTTAAAACTTCATTTTTAATTTAAAAGGATCTAGGTGAAGATCCTTTTTGATAATCTCA
TGACCAAAATCCCTTAACGTGAGTTTTCGTTCCACTGAGCGTCAGACCCCGTAGAAAAGATCAAAGGATC
TTCTTGAGATCCTTTTTTTCTGCGCGTAATCTGCTGCTTGCAAACAAAAAAACCACCGCTACCAGCGGTG
GTTTGTTTGCCGGATCAAGAGCTACCAACTCTTTTTCCGAAGGTAACTGGCTTCAGCAGAGCGCAGATAC
CAAATACTGTTCTTCTAGTGTAGCCGTAGTTAGGCCACCACTTCAAGAACTCTGTAGCACCGCCTACATA
CCTCGCTCTGCTAATCCTGTTACCAGTGGCTGCTGCCAGTGGCGATAAGTCGTGTCTTACCGGGTTGGAC
TCAAGACGATAGTTACCGGATAAGGCGCAGCGGTCGGGCTGAACGGGGGGTTCGTGCACACAGCCCAGCT
TGGAGCGAACGACCTACACCGAACTGAGATACCTACAGCGTGAGCTATGAGAAAGCGCCACGCTTCCCGA
AGGGAGAAAGGCGGACAGGTATCCGGTAAGCGGCAGGGTCGGAACAGGAGAGCGCACGAGGGAGCTTCCA
GGGGGAAACGCCTGGTATCTTTATAGTCCTGTCGGGTTTCGCCACCTCTGACTTGAGCGTCGATTTTTGT
GATGCTCGTCAGGGGGGCGGAGCCTATGGAAAAACGCCAGCAACGCGGCCTTTTTACGGTTCCTGGCCTT
TTGCTGGCCTTTTGCTCACATGT
